Addgene plasmid #112728: pET28a_6HT-TBP6.7(P51A)
Purpose: Similar to P46, P51 was selected and is present in all evolved TBPs. Mutating this position into Ala has a modest effect on binding.
Depositing lab: Joseph Wedekind. Depositing organization: University of Rochester Medical Center. Publication: Structure of HIV TAR in complex with a Lab-Evolved RRM provides insight into duplex RNA recognition and synthesis of a constrained peptide that impairs transcription. Belashov IA, Crawford DW, Cavender CE, Dai P, Beardslee PC, Mathews DH, Pentelute BL, McNaughton BR, Wedekind JE. Nucleic Acids Res. 2018 Jul 27;46(13):6401-6415. doi: 10.1093/nar/gky529. PubMed 29961805.
Backbone
  Vector backbone: pET28a(+)
  Backbone size w/o insert (bp): 5277
  Vector type: Bacterial Expression
Growth in bacteria
  Bacterial resistance: Kanamycin, 50 μg/mL
  Growth temperature: 37°C
  Growth strain: DH5alpha
  Copy number: High Copy
Gene/Insert
  Gene/Insert name: 6His-TEV-TBP6.7(P51A)
  Insert size (bp): 359
  Mutation: P51A
  Promoter: T7
  Tag / fusion protein: 6His-TEV (N terminal on insert)
  Cloning method: Restriction Enzyme; 5′ cloning site NcoI (not destroyed); 3′ cloning site BamHI (not destroyed)
  Sequencing primers: 5′ T7 promoter; 3′ T7 terminator
Terms and licenses: Academic/Nonprofit Terms; Industry Terms: Not Available to Industry
How to cite: pET28a_6HT-TBP6.7(P51A) was a gift from Joseph Wedekind (Addgene plasmid # 112728 ; http://n2t.net/addgene:112728 ; RRID:Addgene_112728)
