[The description below was written by a language model from this plasmid's Addgene catalogue record and pLannotate feature annotations shown in this document.]
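Description:
pET28a_6HT-TBP6.7(P51A) is a bacterial expression plasmid built on the pET28a(+) backbone for producing a point mutant of TBP6.7, a laboratory-evolved RNA recognition motif (RRM) protein that binds the HIV TAR RNA element. It is selected with kanamycin through the aph(3')-Ia KanR gene and replicates from a ColE1/pBR322-type origin. The bom region and rop gene are also annotated, although the catalogue lists the plasmid as high copy. An f1 origin is present as well. The short TcR, AmpR promoter and YPB1 hits are pBR322-derived backbone remnants, not functional markers.

The insert of about 359 bp was cloned between NcoI and BamHI, both of which are retained. It sits downstream of a T7 promoter with an adjacent lac operator and the T7 gene 10 ribosome binding site, and is followed by the T7 terminator. The plasmid-borne lacI gene supplies repressor, so expression is IPTG-inducible in hosts that provide T7 RNA polymerase. The open reading frame carries an N-terminal 6xHis tag followed by a TEV protease site, which allows affinity purification and later removal of the tag. The automated annotation picks this up only as a small capTEV fragment. It labels the RRM coding region as a fragment of the Drosophila U1A-family protein snf, which reflects sequence similarity of the RRM scaffold and not a stated origin. The short SET1 hit before the terminator is probably vector sequence.

The P51A substitution replaces a proline that was selected and is conserved in all evolved TBPs. The record notes that changing it to alanine has only a modest effect on binding, so the construct serves as a mutational probe of TAR recognition. The two sequence records (5,632 and 5,636 nt) have the same feature layout and differ only by a few bases.
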