Features (pLannotate 1.2.2; 19 found; start..end, strand, type, name):
     12..467     +  rep_origin     f1 ori (sequence partly withheld): f1 bacteriophage origin of replication; arrow indicates direction of (+) strand synthesis
    494..551     +  promoter       AmpR promoter (fragment): bla
    560..1375    -  CDS            KanR: aminoglycoside phosphotransferase; aph(3')-Ia; confers resistance to kanamycin in bacteria or G418 (Geneticin®) in eukaryotes
   1497..2085    +  rep_origin     ori: high-copy-number ColE1/pMB1/pBR322/pUC origin of replication
   2271..2413    -  misc_feature   bom: basis of mobility region from pBR322
   2515..2706    -  CDS            rop: Rop protein, which maintains plasmids at low copy number; rop
   2723..3103    +  CDS            YPB1_ECOLX: Protein predicted: Swiss-Prot protein existence level 4. From Escherichia coli.
   3175..3466    -  CDS            TcR (fragment): tetracycline efflux protein; tet; confers resistance to tetracycline
   3481..3502    -  protein_bind   CAP binding site: CAP binding activates transcription in the presence of cAMP. E. coli catabolite activator protein
   3515..4597    -  CDS            lacI: lac repressor; lacI; The lac repressor binds to the lac operator to inhibit transcription in E. coli. This inhibition can be relieved by adding lactose or isopropyl-β-D-thiogalactopyranoside (IPTG).
   4598..4675    -  promoter       lacI promoter: lacI
   4683..4962    -  CDS            TcR (fragment): tetracycline efflux protein; tet; confers resistance to tetracycline
   4984..5002    +  promoter       T7 promoter: promoter for bacteriophage T7 RNA polymerase
   5003..5027    +  protein_bind   lac operator: The lac repressor binds to the lac operator to inhibit transcription in E. coli. This inhibition can be relieved by adding lactose or isopropyl-β-D-thiogalactopyranoside (IPTG). lac repressor encoded by lacI
   5042..5064    +  RBS            RBS: efficient ribosome binding site from bacteriophage T7 gene 10 (Olins and Rangwala, 1989)
   5083..5099    +  CDS            capTEV™ (fragment): composite tag for in vivo biotinylation, TEV protease cleavage, and 6xHis tagging
   5146..5496    +  CDS            snf (fragment): SNRPA_DROME - Also known as D25, fs(1)1621, liz. Experimental evidence at protein level: Swiss-Prot protein existence level 1. Binds stem loop II of U1 snRNA. It is the first snRNP to interact with pre-mRNA. This interaction is required for the subsequent binding of U2 snRNP and the U4/U6/U5 tri-snRNP (By similarity). Plays a role in regulating sex-lethal splicing. From Drosophila melanogaster (Fruit fly).
   5507..5556    +  CDS            SET1 (fragment): solubility-enhancement tag derived from T7 phage gene 10B
   5564..5611    +  terminator     T7 terminator: transcription terminator for bacteriophage T7 RNA polymerase
>Addgene plasmid #112728 | pET28a_6HT-TBP6.7(P51A) | depositor full sequence | sequence record 212438 | Full Sequence
TGGCGAATGGG
[124 nt withheld, positions 12-135]
C
[91 nt withheld, positions 137-227]
A
[49 nt withheld, positions 229-277]
CCTTTGACGTTGGAGTCCACGTTCTTT
[37 nt withheld, positions 305-341]
ACCCTATCTCGGTCTATTCTTTTGATTTATAAGGGATTTTGCCGATTTCGGCCTATTGGTTAAAAAATGA
GCTGATTTAACAAAAATTTAACGCGAATTTTAACAAAATATTAACGTTTACAATTTCAGGTGGCACTTTT
CGGGGAAATGTGCGCGGAACCCCTATTTGTTTATTTTTCTAAATACATTCAAATATGTATCCGCTCATGA
ATTAATTCTTAGAAAAACTCATCGAGCATCAAATGAAACTGCAATTTATTCATATCAGGATTATCAATAC
CATATTTTTGAAAAAGCCGTTTCTGTAATGAAGGAGAAAACTCACCGAGGCAGTTCCATAGGATGGCAAG
ATCCTGGTATCGGTCTGCGATTCCGACTCGTCCAACATCAATACAACCTATTAATTTCCCCTCGTCAAAA
ATAAGGTTATCAAGTGAGAAATCACCATGAGTGACGACTGAATCCGGTGAGAATGGCAAAAGTTTATGCA
TTTCTTTCCAGACTTGTTCAACAGGCCAGCCATTACGCTCGTCATCAAAATCACTCGCATCAACCAAACC
GTTATTCATTCGTGATTGCGCCTGAGCGAGACGAAATACGCGATCGCTGTTAAAAGGACAATTACAAACA
GGAATCGAATGCAACCGGCGCAGGAACACTGCCAGCGCATCAACAATATTTTCACCTGAATCAGGATATT
CTTCTAATACCTGGAATGCTGTTTTCCCGGGGATCGCAGTGGTGAGTAACCATGCATCATCAGGAGTACG
GATAAAATGCTTGATGGTCGGAAGAGGCATAAATTCCGTCAGCCAGTTTAGTCTGACCATCTCATCTGTA
ACATCATTGGCAACGCTACCTTTGCCATGTTTCAGAAACAACTCTGGCGCATCGGGCTTCCCATACAATC
GATAGATTGTCGCACCTGATTGCCCGACATTATCGCGAGCCCATTTATACCCATATAAATCAGCATCCAT
GTTGGAATTTAATCGCGGCCTAGAGCAAGACGTTTCCCGTTGAATATGGCTCATAACACCCCTTGTATTA
CTGTTTATGTAAGCAGACAGTTTTATTGTTCATGACCAAAATCCCTTAACGTGAGTTTTCGTTCCACTGA
GCGTCAGACCCCGTAGAAAAGATCAAAGGATCTTCTTGAGATCCTTTTTTTCTGCGCGTAATCTGCTGCT
TGCAAACAAAAAAACCACCGCTACCAGCGGTGGTTTGTTTGCCGGATCAAGAGCTACCAACTCTTTTTCC
GAAGGTAACTGGCTTCAGCAGAGCGCAGATACCAAATACTGTCCTTCTAGTGTAGCCGTAGTTAGGCCAC
CACTTCAAGAACTCTGTAGCACCGCCTACATACCTCGCTCTGCTAATCCTGTTACCAGTGGCTGCTGCCA
GTGGCGATAAGTCGTGTCTTACCGGGTTGGACTCAAGACGATAGTTACCGGATAAGGCGCAGCGGTCGGG
CTGAACGGGGGGTTCGTGCACACAGCCCAGCTTGGAGCGAACGACCTACACCGAACTGAGATACCTACAG
CGTGAGCTATGAGAAAGCGCCACGCTTCCCGAAGGGAGAAAGGCGGACAGGTATCCGGTAAGCGGCAGGG
TCGGAACAGGAGAGCGCACGAGGGAGCTTCCAGGGGGAAACGCCTGGTATCTTTATAGTCCTGTCGGGTT
TCGCCACCTCTGACTTGAGCGTCGATTTTTGTGATGCTCGTCAGGGGGGCGGAGCCTATGGAAAAACGCC
AGCAACGCGGCCTTTTTACGGTTCCTGGCCTTTTGCTGGCCTTTTGCTCACATGTTCTTTCCTGCGTTAT
CCCCTGATTCTGTGGATAACCGTATTACCGCCTTTGAGTGAGCTGATACCGCTCGCCGCAGCCGAACGAC
CGAGCGCAGCGAGTCAGTGAGCGAGGAAGCGGAAGAGCGCCTGATGCGGTATTTTCTCCTTACGCATCTG
TGCGGTATTTCACACCGCATATATGGTGCACTCTCAGTACAATCTGCTCTGATGCCGCATAGTTAAGCCA
GTATACACTCCGCTATCGCTACGTGACTGGGTCATGGCTGCGCCCCGACACCCGCCAACACCCGCTGACG
CGCCCTGACGGGCTTGTCTGCTCCCGGCATCCGCTTACAGACAAGCTGTGACCGTCTCCGGGAGCTGCAT
GTGTCAGAGGTTTTCACCGTCATCACCGAAACGCGCGAGGCAGCTGCGGTAAAGCTCATCAGCGTGGTCG
TGAAGCGATTCACAGATGTCTGCCTGTTCATCCGCGTCCAGCTCGTTGAGTTTCTCCAGAAGCGTTAATG
TCTGGCTTCTGATAAAGCGGGCCATGTTAAGGGCGGTTTTTTCCTGTTTGGTCACTGATGCCTCCGTGTA
AGGGGGATTTCTGTTCATGGGGGTAATGATACCGATGAAACGAGAGAGGATGCTCACGATACGGGTTACT
GATGATGAACATGCCCGGTTACTGGAACGTTGTGAGGGTAAACAACTGGCGGTATGGATGCGGCGGGACC
AGAGAAAAATCACTCAGGGTCAATGCCAGCGCTTCGTTAATACAGATGTAGGTGTTCCACAGGGTAGCCA
GCAGCATCCTGCGATGCAGATCCGGAACATAATGGTGCAGGGCGCTGACTTCCGCGTTTCCAGACTTTAC
GAAACACGGAAACCGAAGACCATTCATGTTGTTGCTCAGGTCGCAGACGTTTTGCAGCAGCAGTCGCTTC
ACGTTCGCTCGCGTATCGGTGATTCATTCTGCTAACCAGTAAGGCAACCCCGCCAGCCTAGCCGGGTCCT
CAACGACAGGAGCACGATCATGCGCACCCGTGGGGCCGCCATGCCGGCGATAATGGCCTGCTTCTCGCCG
AAACGTTTGGTGGCGGGACCAGTGACGAAGGCTTGAGCGAGGGCGTGCAAGATTCCGAATACCGCAAGCG
ACAGGCCGATCATCGTCGCGCTCCAGCGAAAGCGGTCCTCGCCGAAAATGACCCAGAGCGCTGCCGGCAC
CTGTCCTACGAGTTGCATGATAAAGAAGACAGTCATAAGTGCGGCGACGATAGTCATGCCCCGCGCCCAC
CGGAAGGAGCTGACTGGGTTGAAGGCTCTCAAGGGCATCGGTCGAGATCCCGGTGCCTAATGAGTGAGCT
AACTTACATTAATTGCGTTGCGCTCACTGCCCGCTTTCCAGTCGGGAAACCTGTCGTGCCAGCTGCATTA
ATGAATCGGCCAACGCGCGGGGAGAGGCGGTTTGCGTATTGGGCGCCAGGGTGGTTTTTCTTTTCACCAG
TGAGACGGGCAACAGCTGATTGCCCTTCACCGCCTGGCCCTGAGAGAGTTGCAGCAAGCGGTCCACGCTG
GTTTGCCCCAGCAGGCGAAAATCCTGTTTGATGGTGGTTAACGGCGGGATATAACATGAGCTGTCTTCGG
TATCGTCGTATCCCACTACCGAGATATCCGCACCAACGCGCAGCCCGGACTCGGTAATGGCGCGCATTGC
GCCCAGCGCCATCTGATCGTTGGCAACCAGCATCGCAGTGGGAACGATGCCCTCATTCAGCATTTGCATG
GTTTGTTGAAAACCGGACATGGCACTCCAGTCGCCTTCCCGTTCCGCTATCGGCTGAATTTGATTGCGAG
TGAGATATTTATGCCAGCCAGCCAGACGCAGACGCGCCGAGACAGAACTTAATGGGCCCGCTAACAGCGC
GATTTGCTGGTGACCCAATGCGACCAGATGCTCCACGCCCAGTCGCGTACCGTCTTCATGGGAGAAAATA
ATACTGTTGATGGGTGTCTGGTCAGAGACATCAAGAAATAACGCCGGAACATTAGTGCAGGCAGCTTCCA
CAGCAATGGCATCCTGGTCATCCAGCGGATAGTTAATGATCAGCCCACTGACGCGTTGCGCGAGAAGATT
GTGCACCGCCGCTTTACAGGCTTCGACGCCGCTTCGTTCTACCATCGACACCACCACGCTGGCACCCAGT
TGATCGGCGCGAGATTTAATCGCCGCGACAATTTGCGACGGCGCGTGCAGGGCCAGACTGGAGGTGGCAA
CGCCAATCAGCAACGACTGTTTGCCCGCCAGTTGTTGTGCCACGCGGTTGGGAATGTAATTCAGCTCCGC
CATCGCCGCTTCCACTTTTTCCCGCGTTTTCGCAGAAACGTGGCTGGCCTGGTTCACCACGCGGGAAACG
GTCTGATAAGAGACACCGGCATACTCTGCGACATCGTATAACGTTACTGGTTTCACATTCACCACCCTGA
ATTGACTCTCTTCCGGGCGCTATCATGCCATACCGCGAAAGGTTTTGCGCCATTCGATGGTGTCCGGGAT
CTCGACGCTCTCCCTTATGCGACTCCTGCATTAGGAAGCAGCCCAGTAGTAGGTTGAGGCCGTTGAGCAC
CGCCGCCGCAAGGAATGGTGCATGCAAGGAGATGGCGCCCAACAGTCCCCCGGCCACGGGGCCTGCCACC
ATACCCACGCCGAAACAAGCGCTCATGAGCCCGAAGTGGCGAGCCCGATCTTCCCCATCGGTGATGTCGG
CGATATAGGCGCCAGCAACCGCACCTGTGGCGCCGGTGATGCCGGCCACGATGCGTCCGGCGTAGAGGAT
CGAGATCTCGATCCCGCGAAATTAATACGACTCACTATAGGGGAATTGTGAGCGGATAACAATTCCCCTC
TAGAAATAATTTTGTTTAACTTTAAGAAGGAGATATACCATGGGCAGCAGCCATCATCATCATCATCACA
GCAGCGGCGAGAACCTGTACTTCCAGGGCCATATGGCAGTTCCCGAGACCCGCCCTAACCACACTATTTA
TATCAACAACCTCAATTCGAAGATCAAGAAGGATGAGCTAAAAAAGTCCCTGCACGCCATCTTCTCCCGG
TTTGGCCAGATCCTGGATATCCTGGTACCGCGGCAGCGGACGGCGAGGGGCCAGGCCTTTGTCATCTTCA
AGGAGGTCAGCAGCGCCACCAACGCCCTGCGCTCCATGCAGGGTTTCCCTTTCTATGACAAACCTATGCG
TATCCAGTATGCCAAGACCGACAAGCGTATCCCGGCCAAGATGAAATGATAGGGATCCGAATTCGAGCTC
CGTCGACAAGCTTGCGGCCGCACTCGAGCACCACCACCACCACCACTGAGATCCGGCTGCTAACAAAGCC
CGAAAGGAAGCTGAGTTGGCTGCTGCCACCGCTGAGCAATAACTAGCATAACCCCTTGGGGCCTCTAAAC
GGGTCTTGAGGGGTTTTTTGCTGAAAGGAGGAACTATATCCGGAT
