Features (pLannotate 1.2.2; 19 found; start..end, strand, type, name):
     12..440     +  rep_origin     f1 ori (sequence partly withheld): f1 bacteriophage origin of replication; arrow indicates direction of (+) strand synthesis
    493..550     +  promoter       AmpR promoter (fragment): bla
    559..1374    -  CDS            KanR: aminoglycoside phosphotransferase; aph(3')-Ia; confers resistance to kanamycin in bacteria or G418 (Geneticin®) in eukaryotes
   1496..2084    +  rep_origin     ori: high-copy-number ColE1/pMB1/pBR322/pUC origin of replication
   2270..2409    -  misc_feature   bom: basis of mobility region from pBR322
   2511..2702    -  CDS            rop: Rop protein, which maintains plasmids at low copy number; rop
   2719..3099    +  CDS            YPB1_ECOLX: Protein predicted: Swiss-Prot protein existence level 4. From Escherichia coli.
   3171..3462    -  CDS            TcR (fragment): tetracycline efflux protein; tet; confers resistance to tetracycline
   3477..3498    -  protein_bind   CAP binding site: CAP binding activates transcription in the presence of cAMP. E. coli catabolite activator protein
   3511..4593    -  CDS            lacI: lac repressor; lacI; The lac repressor binds to the lac operator to inhibit transcription in E. coli. This inhibition can be relieved by adding lactose or isopropyl-β-D-thiogalactopyranoside (IPTG).
   4594..4671    -  promoter       lacI promoter: lacI
   4679..4958    -  CDS            TcR (fragment): tetracycline efflux protein; tet; confers resistance to tetracycline
   4980..4998    +  promoter       T7 promoter: promoter for bacteriophage T7 RNA polymerase
   4999..5023    +  protein_bind   lac operator: The lac repressor binds to the lac operator to inhibit transcription in E. coli. This inhibition can be relieved by adding lactose or isopropyl-β-D-thiogalactopyranoside (IPTG). lac repressor encoded by lacI
   5038..5060    +  RBS            RBS: efficient ribosome binding site from bacteriophage T7 gene 10 (Olins and Rangwala, 1989)
   5079..5095    +  CDS            capTEV™ (fragment): composite tag for in vivo biotinylation, TEV protease cleavage, and 6xHis tagging
   5142..5492    +  CDS            snf (fragment): SNRPA_DROME - Also known as D25, fs(1)1621, liz. Experimental evidence at protein level: Swiss-Prot protein existence level 1. Binds stem loop II of U1 snRNA. It is the first snRNP to interact with pre-mRNA. This interaction is required for the subsequent binding of U2 snRNP and the U4/U6/U5 tri-snRNP (By similarity). Plays a role in regulating sex-lethal splicing. From Drosophila melanogaster (Fruit fly).
   5503..5552    +  CDS            SET1 (fragment): solubility-enhancement tag derived from T7 phage gene 10B
   5560..5607    +  terminator     T7 terminator: transcription terminator for bacteriophage T7 RNA polymerase
>Addgene plasmid #112728 | pET28a_6HT-TBP6.7(P51A) | addgene full sequence | sequence record 216331 | Addgene NGS Result
TGGCGAATGGG
[124 nt withheld, positions 12-135]
C
[91 nt withheld, positions 137-227]
A
[49 nt withheld, positions 229-277]
CCTTTGACGTTGGAGTCCACGTTCTTT
[37 nt withheld, positions 305-341]
ACCCTATCTCGGTCTATTCTTTTGATTTATAAGGGATTTTGCCGATTTCGGCCTATTGGTTAAAAAATGA
GCTGATTTAACAAAAATTTAACGCGAATTTTAACAAAATATTAACGCTTACAATTTAGGTGGCACTTTTC
GGGGAAATGTGCGCGGAACCCCTATTTGTTTATTTTTCTAAATACATTCAAATATGTATCCGCTCATGAA
TTAATTCTTAGAAAAACTCATCGAGCATCAAATGAAACTGCAATTTATTCATATCAGGATTATCAATACC
ATATTTTTGAAAAAGCCGTTTCTGTAATGAAGGAGAAAACTCACCGAGGCAGTTCCATAGGATGGCAAGA
TCCTGGTATCGGTCTGCGATTCCGACTCGTCCAACATCAATACAACCTATTAATTTCCCCTCGTCAAAAA
TAAGGTTATCAAGTGAGAAATCACCATGAGTGACGACTGAATCCGGTGAGAATGGCAAAAGTTTATGCAT
TTCTTTCCAGACTTGTTCAACAGGCCAGCCATTACGCTCGTCATCAAAATCACTCGCATCAACCAAACCG
TTATTCATTCGTGATTGCGCCTGAGCGAGACGAAATACGCGATCGCTGTTAAAAGGACAATTACAAACAG
GAATCGAATGCAACCGGCGCAGGAACACTGCCAGCGCATCAACAATATTTTCACCTGAATCAGGATATTC
TTCTAATACCTGGAATGCTGTTTTCCCGGGGATCGCAGTGGTGAGTAACCATGCATCATCAGGAGTACGG
ATAAAATGCTTGATGGTCGGAAGAGGCATAAATTCCGTCAGCCAGTTTAGTCTGACCATCTCATCTGTAA
CATCATTGGCAACGCTACCTTTGCCATGTTTCAGAAACAACTCTGGCGCATCGGGCTTCCCATACAATCG
ATAGATTGTCGCACCTGATTGCCCGACATTATCGCGAGCCCATTTATACCCATATAAATCAGCATCCATG
TTGGAATTTAATCGCGGCCTAGAGCAAGACGTTTCCCGTTGAATATGGCTCATAACACCCCTTGTATTAC
TGTTTATGTAAGCAGACAGTTTTATTGTTCATGACCAAAATCCCTTAACGTGAGTTTTCGTTCCACTGAG
CGTCAGACCCCGTAGAAAAGATCAAAGGATCTTCTTGAGATCCTTTTTTTCTGCGCGTAATCTGCTGCTT
GCAAACAAAAAAACCACCGCTACCAGCGGTGGTTTGTTTGCCGGATCAAGAGCTACCAACTCTTTTTCCG
AAGGTAACTGGCTTCAGCAGAGCGCAGATACCAAATACTGTCCTTCTAGTGTAGCCGTAGTTAGGCCACC
ACTTCAAGAACTCTGTAGCACCGCCTACATACCTCGCTCTGCTAATCCTGTTACCAGTGGCTGCTGCCAG
TGGCGATAAGTCGTGTCTTACCGGGTTGGACTCAAGACGATAGTTACCGGATAAGGCGCAGCGGTCGGGC
TGAACGGGGGGTTCGTGCACACAGCCCAGCTTGGAGCGAACGACCTACACCGAACTGAGATACCTACAGC
GTGAGCTATGAGAAAGCGCCACGCTTCCCGAAGGGAGAAAGGCGGACAGGTATCCGGTAAGCGGCAGGGT
CGGAACAGGAGAGCGCACGAGGGAGCTTCCAGGGGGAAACGCCTGGTATCTTTATAGTCCTGTCGGGTTT
CGCCACCTCTGACTTGAGCGTCGATTTTTGTGATGCTCGTCAGGGGGGCGGAGCCTATGGAAAAACGCCA
GCAACGCGGCCTTTTTACGGTTCCTGGCCTTTTGCTGGCCTTTTGCTCACATGTTCTTTCCTGCGTTATC
CCCTGATTCTGTGGATAACCGTATTACCGCCTTTGAGTGAGCTGATACCGCTCGCCGCAGCCGAACGACC
GAGCGCAGCGAGTCAGTGAGCGAGGAAGCGGAAGAGCGCCTGATGCGGTATTTTCTCCTTACGCATCTGT
GCGGTATTTCACACCGCAATGGTGCACTCTCAGTACAATCTGCTCTGATGCCGCATAGTTAAGCCAGTAT
ACACTCCGCTATCGCTACGTGACTGGGTCATGGCTGCGCCCCGACACCCGCCAACACCCGCTGACGCGCC
CTGACGGGCTTGTCTGCTCCCGGCATCCGCTTACAGACAAGCTGTGACCGTCTCCGGGAGCTGCATGTGT
CAGAGGTTTTCACCGTCATCACCGAAACGCGCGAGGCAGCTGCGGTAAAGCTCATCAGCGTGGTCGTGAA
GCGATTCACAGATGTCTGCCTGTTCATCCGCGTCCAGCTCGTTGAGTTTCTCCAGAAGCGTTAATGTCTG
GCTTCTGATAAAGCGGGCCATGTTAAGGGCGGTTTTTTCCTGTTTGGTCACTGATGCCTCCGTGTAAGGG
GGATTTCTGTTCATGGGGGTAATGATACCGATGAAACGAGAGAGGATGCTCACGATACGGGTTACTGATG
ATGAACATGCCCGGTTACTGGAACGTTGTGAGGGTAAACAACTGGCGGTATGGATGCGGCGGGACCAGAG
AAAAATCACTCAGGGTCAATGCCAGCGCTTCGTTAATACAGATGTAGGTGTTCCACAGGGTAGCCAGCAG
CATCCTGCGATGCAGATCCGGAACATAATGGTGCAGGGCGCTGACTTCCGCGTTTCCAGACTTTACGAAA
CACGGAAACCGAAGACCATTCATGTTGTTGCTCAGGTCGCAGACGTTTTGCAGCAGCAGTCGCTTCACGT
TCGCTCGCGTATCGGTGATTCATTCTGCTAACCAGTAAGGCAACCCCGCCAGCCTAGCCGGGTCCTCAAC
GACAGGAGCACGATCATGCGCACCCGTGGGGCCGCCATGCCGGCGATAATGGCCTGCTTCTCGCCGAAAC
GTTTGGTGGCGGGACCAGTGACGAAGGCTTGAGCGAGGGCGTGCAAGATTCCGAATACCGCAAGCGACAG
GCCGATCATCGTCGCGCTCCAGCGAAAGCGGTCCTCGCCGAAAATGACCCAGAGCGCTGCCGGCACCTGT
CCTACGAGTTGCATGATAAAGAAGACAGTCATAAGTGCGGCGACGATAGTCATGCCCCGCGCCCACCGGA
AGGAGCTGACTGGGTTGAAGGCTCTCAAGGGCATCGGTCGAGATCCCGGTGCCTAATGAGTGAGCTAACT
TACATTAATTGCGTTGCGCTCACTGCCCGCTTTCCAGTCGGGAAACCTGTCGTGCCAGCTGCATTAATGA
ATCGGCCAACGCGCGGGGAGAGGCGGTTTGCGTATTGGGCGCCAGGGTGGTTTTTCTTTTCACCAGTGAG
ACGGGCAACAGCTGATTGCCCTTCACCGCCTGGCCCTGAGAGAGTTGCAGCAAGCGGTCCACGCTGGTTT
GCCCCAGCAGGCGAAAATCCTGTTTGATGGTGGTTAACGGCGGGATATAACATGAGCTGTCTTCGGTATC
GTCGTATCCCACTACCGAGATATCCGCACCAACGCGCAGCCCGGACTCGGTAATGGCGCGCATTGCGCCC
AGCGCCATCTGATCGTTGGCAACCAGCATCGCAGTGGGAACGATGCCCTCATTCAGCATTTGCATGGTTT
GTTGAAAACCGGACATGGCACTCCAGTCGCCTTCCCGTTCCGCTATCGGCTGAATTTGATTGCGAGTGAG
ATATTTATGCCAGCCAGCCAGACGCAGACGCGCCGAGACAGAACTTAATGGGCCCGCTAACAGCGCGATT
TGCTGGTGACCCAATGCGACCAGATGCTCCACGCCCAGTCGCGTACCGTCTTCATGGGAGAAAATAATAC
TGTTGATGGGTGTCTGGTCAGAGACATCAAGAAATAACGCCGGAACATTAGTGCAGGCAGCTTCCACAGC
AATGGCATCCTGGTCATCCAGCGGATAGTTAATGATCAGCCCACTGACGCGTTGCGCGAGAAGATTGTGC
ACCGCCGCTTTACAGGCTTCGACGCCGCTTCGTTCTACCATCGACACCACCACGCTGGCACCCAGTTGAT
CGGCGCGAGATTTAATCGCCGCGACAATTTGCGACGGCGCGTGCAGGGCCAGACTGGAGGTGGCAACGCC
AATCAGCAACGACTGTTTGCCCGCCAGTTGTTGTGCCACGCGGTTGGGAATGTAATTCAGCTCCGCCATC
GCCGCTTCCACTTTTTCCCGCGTTTTCGCAGAAACGTGGCTGGCCTGGTTCACCACGCGGGAAACGGTCT
GATAAGAGACACCGGCATACTCTGCGACATCGTATAACGTTACTGGTTTCACATTCACCACCCTGAATTG
ACTCTCTTCCGGGCGCTATCATGCCATACCGCGAAAGGTTTTGCGCCATTCGATGGTGTCCGGGATCTCG
ACGCTCTCCCTTATGCGACTCCTGCATTAGGAAGCAGCCCAGTAGTAGGTTGAGGCCGTTGAGCACCGCC
GCCGCAAGGAATGGTGCATGCAAGGAGATGGCGCCCAACAGTCCCCCGGCCACGGGGCCTGCCACCATAC
CCACGCCGAAACAAGCGCTCATGAGCCCGAAGTGGCGAGCCCGATCTTCCCCATCGGTGATGTCGGCGAT
ATAGGCGCCAGCAACCGCACCTGTGGCGCCGGTGATGCCGGCCACGATGCGTCCGGCGTAGAGGATCGAG
ATCTCGATCCCGCGAAATTAATACGACTCACTATAGGGGAATTGTGAGCGGATAACAATTCCCCTCTAGA
AATAATTTTGTTTAACTTTAAGAAGGAGATATACCATGGGCAGCAGCCATCATCATCATCATCACAGCAG
CGGCGAGAACCTGTACTTCCAGGGCCATATGGCAGTTCCCGAGACCCGCCCTAACCACACTATTTATATC
AACAACCTCAATTCGAAGATCAAGAAGGATGAGCTAAAAAAGTCCCTGCACGCCATCTTCTCCCGGTTTG
GCCAGATCCTGGATATCCTGGTACCGCGGCAGCGGACGGCGAGGGGCCAGGCCTTTGTCATCTTCAAGGA
GGTCAGCAGCGCCACCAACGCCCTGCGCTCCATGCAGGGTTTCCCTTTCTATGACAAACCTATGCGTATC
CAGTATGCCAAGACCGACAAGCGTATCCCGGCCAAGATGAAATGATAGGGATCCGAATTCGAGCTCCGTC
GACAAGCTTGCGGCCGCACTCGAGCACCACCACCACCACCACTGAGATCCGGCTGCTAACAAAGCCCGAA
AGGAAGCTGAGTTGGCTGCTGCCACCGCTGAGCAATAACTAGCATAACCCCTTGGGGCCTCTAAACGGGT
CTTGAGGGGTTTTTTGCTGAAAGGAGGAACTATATCCGGAT
