>Addgene plasmid #112728 | pET28a_6HT-TBP6.7(P51A) | depositor partial sequence | sequence record 212439 | Insert only
CCATGGGCAGCAGCCATCATCATCATCATCACAGCAGCGGCGAGAACCTGTACTTCCAGGGCCATATGGC
AGTTCCCGAGACCCGCCCTAACCACACTATTTATATCAACAACCTCAATTCGAAGATCAAGAAGGATGAG
CTAAAAAAGTCCCTGCACGCCATCTTCTCCCGGTTTGGCCAGATCCTGGATATCCTGGTACCGCGGCAGC
GGACGGCGAGGGGCCAGGCCTTTGTCATCTTCAAGGAGGTCAGCAGCGCCACCAACGCCCTGCGCTCCAT
GCAGGGTTTCCCTTTCTATGACAAACCTATGCGTATCCAGTATGCCAAGACCGACAAGCGTATCCCGGCC
AAGATGAAATGATAGGGATCC
